>Addgene plasmid #146908 | pAc5.1B-lambdaN-HA-DmCup-del419-770-4Ala-mut_M | depositor full sequence | sequence record 289355 | Full Sequence
CTTCAAGGAATTAATTCTATATTCTAAAAACACAAATGATACTTCTAAAAAAAATCATGAATGGCATCAA
CTCTGAATCAAATCTTTGCAGATGCACCTACTTCTCATTTCCACTGTCACATCATTTTTCCAGATCTCGC
TGCCTGTTATGTGGCCCACAAACCAAGACACGTTTTATGGCCATTAAAGCTGGCTGATCGTCGCCAAACA
CCAAATACATATCAATATGTACATTCGAGAAAGAAGCGATCAAAGAAGCGTCTTCGGGCGAGTAGGAGAA
TGCGGAGGAGAAGGAGAACGAGCTGATCTAGTATCTCTCCACAATCCAATGCCAACTGACCAACTGGCCA
TATTCGGAGCAATTTGAAGCCAATTTCCATCGCCTGGCGATCGCTCCATTCTTGGCTATATGTTTTTCAC
CGTTCCCGGGGCCATTTTCAAAGACTCGTCGGTAAGATAAGATTGTGTCACTCGCTGTCTCTCTTCATTT
GTCGAAGAATGCTGAGGAATTTCGCGATGACGTCGGCGAGTATTTTGAAGAATGAGAATAATTTGTATTT
ATACGAAAATCAGTTAGTGGAATTTTCTACAAAAACATGTTATCTATAGATAATTTTGTTGCAAAATATG
TTGACTATGACAAAGATTGTATGTATATACCTTTAATGTATTCTCATTTTCTTATGTATTTATAATGGCA
ATGATGATACTGATGATATTTTAAGATGATGCCAGACCACAGGCTGATTTCTGCGTCTTTTGCCGAACGC
AGTGCATGTGCGGTTGTTGTTTTTTGGAATAGTTTCAATTTTCGGACTGTCCGCTTTGATTTCAGTTTCT
TGGCTTATTCAAAAAGCAAAGTAAAGCCAAAAAAGCGAGATGGCAATACCAAATGCGGCAAAACGGTAGT
GGAAGGAAAGGGGTGCGGGGCAGCGGAAGGAAGGGTGGGGCGGGGCGTGGCGGGGTCTGTGGCTGGGCGC
GACGTCACCGACGTTGGAGCCACTCCTTTGACCATGTGTGCGTGTGTGTATTATTCGTGTCTCGCCACTC
GCCGGTTGTTTTTTTCTTTTTATCTCGCTCTCTCTAGCGCCATCTCGTACGCATGCTCAACGCACCGCAT
GTTGCCGTGTCCTTTATGCGTCATTTTGGCTCGAAATAGGCAATTATTTAAACAAAGATTAGTCAACGAA
AACGCTAAAATAAATAAGTCTACAATATGGTTACTTATTGCCATGTGTGTGCAGCCAACGATAGCAACAA
AAGCAACAACACAGTGGCTTTCCCTCTTTCACTTTTTGTTTGCAAGCGCGTGCGAGCAAGACGGCACGAC
CGGCAAACGCAATTACGCTGACAAAGAGCAGACGAAGTTTTGGCCGAAAAACATCAAGGCGCCTGATACG
AATGCATTTGCAATAACAATTGCGATATTTAATATTGTTTATGAAGCTGTTTGACTTCAAAACACACAAA
AAAAAAAATAAAACAAATTATTTGAAAGAGAATTAGGAATCGGACAGCTTATCGTTACGGGCTAACAGCA
CACCGAGACGAAATAGCTTACCTGACGTCACAGCCTCTGGAAGAACTGCCGCCAAGCAGAGAGAGAGAGA
AAAAGAGGGAGAGCAGCTTAGACCGCATGTGCTTGTGTGTGAGGCGTCTCTCTCTTCGTCTCCTGTTTGC
GCAAACGCATAGACTGCACTGAGAAAATCGATTACCTATTTTTTATGAATGAATATTTGCACTATTACTA
TTCAAAACTATTAAGATAGCAATCACATTCAATAGCCAAATACTATACCACCTGAGCGATGCAACGAAAT
GATCAATTTGAGCAAAAATGCTGCATATTTAGGACGGCATCATTATAGAAATGCTTCTTGCTGTGTACTT
TTCTCTCGTCTGGCAGCTGTTTCGCCGTTATTGTTAAAACCGGCTTAAGTTAGGTGTGTTTTCTACGACT
AGTGATGCCCCTACTAGAAGATGTGTGTTGCACAAATGTCCCTGAATAACCAATTTGAAGTGCAGATAGC
AGTAAACGTAAGCTAATATGAATATTATTTAACTGTAATGTTTTAATATCGCTGGACATTACTAATAAAC
CCACTATAAACACATGTACATATGTATGTTTTGGCATACAATGAGTAGTTGGGGAAAAAATGTGTAAAAG
CACCGTGACCATCACAGCATAAAGATAACCAGCTGAAGTATCGAATATGAGTAACCCCCAAATTGAATCA
CATGCCGCAACTGATAGGACCCATGGAAGTACACTCTTCATGGCGATATACAAGACACACACAAGCACGA
ACACCCAGTTGCGGAGGAAATTCTCCGTAAATGAAAACCCAATCGGCGAACAATTCATACCCATATATGG
TAAAAGTTTTGAACGCGACTTGAGAGCGGAGAGCATTGCGGCTGATAAGGTTTTAGCGCTAAGCGGGCTT
TATAAAACGGGCTGCGGGACCAGTTTTCATATCACTACCGTTTGAGTTCTTGTGCTGTGTGGATACTCCT
CCCGACACAAAGCCGCTCCATCAGCCAGCAGTCGTCTAATCCAGAGACCCCGGATCGGGGTACCAACATG
GACGCACAAACACGACGACGTGAGCGTCGCGCTGAGAAACAAGCTCAATGGAAAGCTGCAAACGGTGGAT
CTCCTCCACATATGGCTTACCCATACGATGTTCCAGATTACGCTCCTCCAAGCTTGAATTCTGCAGATAT
CATGGACCCTATGAAAGAGGAGGCGATCGAATTGAATGGCCATGCTATGCAAATGGCCGAAGCTGAGCAA
GAAAATGGCGCTGGCGCCCTGAAAATTGCCACCAATGCGGGTGCAACCGATCGTCCAGCGCATCAGCAGC
TTCCGCTGCCAGTCGAAGATCAGCAGGATGAGGTGCTGACCCCCGCTGAGAAGGGCAAGTTCGAGTACCC
GCCCCCTCCACCGCCACCAACTCCAGTCCAGGCTCCGCTAGCCACCAAGGCCACCGCTCTGAATGCCAGT
CAAGAGCATGACGACGACGAGGCCAACTCCGAGAAGTGGGAGGATCCGTGCGCTCCGCCCCCGCCTCCTC
CGCTGCCGACTAGCGCTTTCCTGGCCACCGGACTGGGCTACCTCAAGCTGCCCGCCTTCAAGCTGAAGGA
CGCACTGGAGAAGGCCATCACCAAGTTGGAGGCCAACAAGCGGACGCTAAAGGCCAGCCCTGAGTCTTCT
CGTTCCATCAAAAACAAGAATGTGGTGGCCCTGGAGATGTTACCCAGGCGCTCAAACCCAGAAACGATCG
GCGATGGATCCATGTTGGCATCCACATCCACGGCTGTTATGCTGCAGACCAAAAAGCCCGCCGTTATTGT
GGAGATGGAGAGGCGTTGTAAGATCATCAATTTACTGGCCAAACAGAATCAAATCCTCGAATCCATTTCG
GGGGAGGCCATTCCGATGCATGGACCCTCGAAGCATCTGCACGAGGACGAGGGTCTGACCCTGCAAGTTC
TCTCGGCCCGAGCATCCACACCGTACACACAGCCCTCCAGCATGTTGTCCTGCACGGCCGTTAGTTGTGA
CCTGGAGCACGATTCGCCGCGGAAGCAAGTGGCCAGCAAGGAGGCCGTGCCGGAGCAGCAGTCTAGTCAG
GTGCAGCAAAAGCGTCCACCCAGCACAGGCATTCACAAGCCAGGAAGTCTGCGAGCACCCAAGGCTGTTC
GTCCTACTACTGCTCCGGTGGTCAGCAGCAAGCCGGTCAAGAGCGCTACCCGCTCCCGCGCGATGGACAT
TCGCAACGGGATGTTCAATGCCCTGATGCACAGGTCCAAGGAGAGCTTTGTGATGCCTCGCATCGCCACC
TGCGACGACATTGAGGCGGAGGGAAGGGCTCGCCGCATGAATATTTGGCGCACCTCGGACGGCACAAGAT
TCCGGACCCGCTCCACCACAGCTAACTTAAACATGAACAACAACAACAACAATGAGTGCATGCCTGGACA
GATGCCTTCGGTGGATCAGCTGGAGGCCAAATGGCGTCGAAACTCACTGAACAATGTTGGCGAGACTGCC
AACAAGCAGACTGATAACTTCCAGAAGCTAATTGGGTCTCTTTCTTCGGCTAAGCCACAGTCACAGGCGG
TTGGCTATGATGCCATCTCCAACTTTATAATGCAGCAACAGCAGTACCAGCAGCAGCAACAGAAGCAGCA
CCTCATCATACAGCAGCAGCAGCAACAGACCGCCTTTTTGGCGAGCCTGCAGCTGAAGGCGATCCTCGGC
CGGGCCGACACCCAATTGCTACTGCTCCGTCTGACTAAAGGGGAAATATCCAAGCACGGATTGCTGGTGC
AGTTGGCCAACCCACGCTTGACGGACATGGATCGCGAGGCCATCACTGCTGTATTGCAGTTCACCAACAC
CCAGCAGCAGCAGCAGCAGCACAAGCAGCAGCTGGACATGCTCTCAAGCACGGTCATCGCCAGCCAGTTG
CAGAATCTCCACAACTTGGCCATTGTCCAGCAGACTCTTGCAGCCAGGCAGCAGCCGCAGCATAATCCAC
AGACGCAGGCGCCGCACCAACTGTCGCAGGAGGACTTGCAAGCGCATGCCAATGTGATAATGCGAAACGC
CGTAATGAAGCGAAAAATTGAGGAGCAGACCTCGAAGCTTATCAATGGCGGTGCCAAGCATCAGGCACAG
CAGCAATATCTAAACCGTGGCCAGCAACGCCAGGCTCGACCAGATGCCAACTCGAATGCCTTGCTCCATG
CCTTGATCTCTGGCGGTGGCAATAACCACGCCTCTGGTTATCCTATGAAAGGACAGCCGCAGCAGCATCA
TTCCAATTTGAGATTCGGTGATAACCAAAACTTCCAATCTTTTGAGTCCAACCAGCCGCACTTCGCCACG
CAGTACAAGCAGCAATACCAACAGTCTCAGCAGCAACATCCCCATCAGCAGCCCCAACAGCTGAATTCGC
TTCATCAGAACAACGCTGGAGCTGTCAATAGCTTCAATAAGGCCCAAATGCAAGCTCAATCAGCTATTTC
CATGCTGCCCAACAGCGGGGATGAGTTTCATTAAGCGGCCGCTCGAGTCTAGAGGGCCCGCGGTTCGAAG
GTAAGCCTATCCCTAACCCTCTCCTCGGTCTCGATTCTACGCGTACCGGTCATCATCACCATCACCATTG
AGTTTAAACCCGCTGATCAGCCTCGACTGTGCCTTCTAAGGCCTGAGCTCGCTGATCAGCCTCGATCGAG
GATCCAGACATGATAAGATACATTGATGAGTTTGGACAAACCACAACTAGAATGCAGTGAAAAAAATGCT
TTATTTGTGAAATTTGTGATGCTATTGCTTTATTTGTAACCATTATAAGCTGCAATAAACAAGTTAACAA
CAACAATTGCATTCATTTTATGTTTCAGGTTCAGGGGGAGGTGTGGGAGGTTTTTTAAAGCAAGTAAAAC
CTCTACAAATGTGGTATGGCTGATTATGATCAGTCGACCGATGCCCTTGAGAGCCTTCAACCCAGTCAGC
TCCTTCCGGTGGGCGCGGGGCATGACTATCGTCGCCGCACTTATGACTGTCTTCTTTATCATGCAACTCG
TAGGACAGGTGCCGGCAGCGCTCTGGGTCATTTTCGGCGAGGACCGCTTTCGCTGGAGCGCGACGATGAT
CGGCCTGTCGCTTGCGGTATTCGGAATCTTGCACGCCCTCGCTCAAGCCTTCGTCACTGGTCCCGCCACC
AAACGTTTCGGCGAGAAGCAGGCCATTATCGCCGGCATGGCGGCCGACGCGCTGGGCTACGTCTTGCTGG
CGTTCGCGACGCGAGGCTGGATGGCCTTCCCCATTATGATTCTTCTCGCTTCCGGCGGCATCGGGATGCC
CGCGTTGCAGGCCATGCTGTCCAGGCAGGTAGATGACGACCATCAGGGACAGCTTCAAGGATCGCTCGCG
GCTCTTACCAGCCAGCAAAAGGCCAGGAACCGTAAAAAGGCCGCGTTGCTGGCGTTTTTCCATAGGCTCC
GCCCCCCTGACGAGCATCACAAAAATCGACGCTCAAGTCAGAGGTGGCGAAACCCGACAGGACTATAAAG
ATACCAGGCGTTTCCCCCTGGAAGCTCCCTCGTGCGCTCTCCTGTTCCGACCCTGCCGCTTACCGGATAC
CTGTCCGCCTTTCTCCCTTCGGGAAGCGTGGCGCTTTCTCAATGCTCACGCTGTAGGTATCTCAGTTCGG
TGTAGGTCGTTCGCTCCAAGCTGGGCTGTGTGCACGAACCCCCCGTTCAGCCCGACCGCTGCGCCTTATC
CGGTAACTATCGTCTTGAGTCCAACCCGGTAAGACACGACTTATCGCCACTGGCAGCAGCCACTGGTAAC
AGGATTAGCAGAGCGAGGTATGTAGGCGGTGCTACAGAGTTCTTGAAGTGGTGGCCTAACTACGGCTACA
CTAGAAGGACAGTATTTGGTATCTGCGCTCTGCTGAAGCCAGTTACCTTCGGAAAAAGAGTTGGTAGCTC
TTGATCCGGCAAACAAACCACCGCTGGTAGCGGTGGTTTTTTTGTTTGCAAGCAGCAGATTACGCGCAGA
AAAAAAGGATCTCAAGAAGATCCTTTGATCTTTTCTACGGGGTCTGACGCTCAGTGGAACGAAAACTCAC
GTTAAGGGATTTTGGTCATGAGATTATCAAAAAGGATCTTCACCTAGATCCTTTTAAATTAAAAATGAAG
TTTTAAATCAATCTAAAGTATATATGAGTAAACTTGGTCTGACAGTTACCAATGCTTAATCAGTGAGGCA
CCTATCTCAGCGATCTGTCTATTTCGTTCATCCATAGTTGCCTGACTCCCCGTCGTGTAGATAACTACGA
TACGGGAGGGCTTACCATCTGGCCCCAGTGCTGCAATGATACCGCGAGACCCACGCTCACCGGCTCCAGA
TTTATCAGCAATAAACCAGCCAGCCGGAAGGGCCGAGCGCAGAAGTGGTCCTGCAACTTTATCCGCCTCC
ATCCAGTCTATTAATTGTTGCCGGGAAGCTAGAGTAAGTAGTTCGCCAGTTAATAGTTTGCGCAACGTTG
TTGCCATTGCTGCAGGCATCGTGGTGTCACGCTCGTCGTTTGGTATGGCTTCATTCAGCTCCGGTTCCCA
ACGATCAAGGCGAGTTACATGATCCCCCATGTTGTGCAAAAAAGCGGTTAGCTCCTTCGGTCCTCCGATC
GTTGTCAGAAGTAAGTTGGCCGCAGTGTTATCACTCATGGTTATGGCAGCACTGCATAATTCTCTTACTG
TCATGCCATCCGTAAGATGCTTTTCTGTGACTGGTGAGTACTCAACCAAGTCATTCTGAGAATAGTGTAT
GCGGCGACCGAGTTGCTCTTGCCCGGCGTCAACACGGGATAATACCGCGCCACATAGCAGAACTTTAAAA
GTGCTCATCATTGGAAAACGTTCTTCGGGGCGAAAACTCTCAAGGATCTTACCGCTGTTGAGATCCAGTT
CGATGTAACCCACTCGTGCACCCAACTGATCTTCAGCATCTTTTACTTTCACCAGCGTTTCTGGGTGAGC
AAAAACAGGAAGGCAAAATGCCGCAAAAAAGGGAATAAGGGCGACACGGAAATGTTGAATACTCATACTC
TTCCTTTTTCAATATTATTGAAGCATTTATCAGGGTTATTGTCTCATGAGCGGATACATATTTGAATGTA
TTTAGAAAAATAAACAAATAGGGGTTCCGCGCACATTTCCCCGAAAAGTGCCACCTGACGTCTAAGAAAC
CATTATTATCATGACATTAACCTATAAAAATAGGCGTATCACGAGGCCCTTTCGT
Features (pLannotate 1.2.2; 11 found; start..end, strand, type, name):
     56..2568    +  promoter       Ac5 promoter: Drosophila melanogaster actin 5C promoter
   2588..2653    +  CDS            N (fragment): REGN_LAMBD - Experimental evidence at protein level: Swiss-Prot protein existence level 1. Plays a role as a transcriptional antitermination factor that allows the virus to initiate its lytic phase. Activates expression of the delayed viral early genes by modifying host RNA polymerase (RNAP) into a form that is resistant to termination signals. This antitermination function requires the host NusA protein which serves to stabilize the interaction between antitermination protein N and host RNA polymerase. From Escherichia phage lambda (Bacteriophage lambda).
   2678..2704    +  CDS            3xHA (fragment): three tandem HA epitope tags
   2777..5071    +  CDS            cup (fragment): CUP_DROME - Also known as fs(2)cup. Experimental evidence at protein level: Swiss-Prot protein existence level 1. Adapter protein that plays a central role in localization of transcripts in the oocyte and in young embryos (PubMed:9118812). Maintains RNA targets in a repressed state by promoting their deadenylation and protects deadenylated mRNAs from further degradation (PubMed:21937713). Binds to and recruits eIF-4E to the 3'-UTR of some mRNA targets which prevents interaction between eIF4E1 and eIF4G (PubMed:14685270, PubMed:15465908, PubMed:21081899). This may contribute to translational re
   5110..5151    +  CDS            V5 tag: epitope tag from simian virus 5
   5251..5385    -  polyA_signal   SV40 poly(A) signal: SV40 polyadenylation signal
   5408..5492    -  CDS            large T antigen (fragment): large T antigen from SV40 (simian virus 40)
   5493..5963    +  CDS            TcR (fragment): tetracycline efflux protein; tet; confers resistance to tetracycline
   6007..6595    -  rep_origin     ori: high-copy-number ColE1/pMB1/pBR322/pUC origin of replication
   6766..7626    -  CDS            AmpR: β-lactamase; bla; confers resistance to ampicillin, carbenicillin, and related antibiotics
   7627..7731    -  promoter       AmpR promoter: bla
