[The description below was written by a language model from this plasmid's Addgene catalogue record and pLannotate feature annotations shown in this document.]
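Description:
pAc5.1B-lambdaN-HA-DmCup-del419-770-4Ala-mut_M is a 7,825 nt insect expression plasmid for producing a mutant form of the Drosophila melanogaster protein Cup in fly cells. The catalogue lists the backbone as unknown, although the name and the annotated parts point to a pAc5.1-type layout. In bacteria it replicates from a ColE1/pMB1-family origin and is selected with ampicillin through a β-lactamase gene under its own bla promoter. The catalogue describes it as low copy, while the origin annotation is of the high-copy family. A tetracycline-resistance fragment and a short SV40 large T antigen fragment are also annotated; these appear to be backbone remnants rather than functional genes.

Expression is driven by the constitutive Drosophila actin 5C (Ac5) promoter. The reading frame begins with a short fragment of the bacteriophage lambda N protein, followed by an HA epitope (annotated as a partial match to a 3xHA tag) and then the Cup coding sequence. As named, the insert lacks residues 419–770 and carries a four-alanine substitution, but the record does not state which residues are changed. A V5 tag sequence lies downstream of the insert, though whether it is translated in frame cannot be judged from the table. An SV40 polyadenylation signal follows, annotated on the reverse strand.

The lambda N peptide binds BoxB RNA hairpins, so such fusions are generally used to tether a protein to a BoxB-containing reporter mRNA, with HA allowing detection. The associated study concerns Cup promoting deadenylation and inhibiting decapping of target mRNAs, so this mutant would fit mapping of the regions needed for those activities, though the record gives only insect expression as the purpose.
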