Addgene plasmid #146908: pAc5.1B-lambdaN-HA-DmCup-del419-770-4Ala-mut_M
Purpose: Insect Expression of DmCup-del419-770-4Alal-mut
Depositing lab: Elisa Izaurralde. Depositing organization: Max Planck Institute for Developmental Biology. Publication: CUP promotes deadenylation and inhibits decapping of mRNA targets. Igreja C, Izaurralde E. Genes Dev. 2011 Sep 15;25(18):1955-67. doi: 10.1101/gad.17136311. PubMed 21937713.
Backbone
  Vector backbone: Unknown
  Vector type: Insect Expression
Growth in bacteria
  Bacterial resistance: Ampicillin, 100 μg/mL
  Growth temperature: 37°C
  Growth strain: DH5alpha
  Copy number: Low Copy
Gene/Insert
  Gene/Insert name: DmCup-del419-770-4Alal-mut
  Species: D. melanogaster (fly)
  Entrez Gene: cup (a.k.a. Dmel_CG11181, CG11181, CUP, Cup, DmCup, Dmel\CG11181, fs(1)cup, fs(2)cup, i239)
  Cloning method: Unknown
Terms and licenses: Academic/Nonprofit Terms; Industry Terms: Not Available to Industry
Depositor comments: Sequence according to the sequence given by NCBI: AF004917.1 Plasmids from this collection were made available to the research community and donated after the lab closed. Please note that the sequence provided by the depositing laboratory may be theoretical/predicted or based on Sanger sequencing results. There may be discrepancies between sequencing results obtained by Addgene and the depositor sequence. If an Addgene verified sequence is not available, please contact before placing your order to request that our lab fully sequence the plasmid.
How to cite: pAc5.1B-lambdaN-HA-DmCup-del419-770-4Ala-mut_M was a gift from Elisa Izaurralde (Addgene plasmid # 146908 ; http://n2t.net/addgene:146908 ; RRID:Addgene_146908)
